>Addgene plasmid #8835 | pRK1043 | depositor full sequence | sequence record 6765 | Author sequence
CCGACACCATCGAATGGTGCAAAACCTTTCGCGGTATGGCATGATAGCGCCCGGAAGAGAGTCAATTCAG
GGTGGTGAATGTGAAACCAGTAACGTTATACGATGTCGCAGAGTATGCCGGTGTCTCTTATCAGACCGTT
TCCCGCGTGGTGAACCAGGCCAGCCACGTTTCTGCGAAAACGCGGGAAAAAGTGGAAGCGGCGATGGCGG
AGCTGAATTACATTCCCAACCGCGTGGCACAACAACTGGCGGGCAAACAGTCGTTGCTGATTGGCGTTGC
CACCTCCAGTCTGGCCCTGCACGCGCCGTCGCAAATTGTCGCGGCGATTAAATCTCGCGCCGATCAACTG
GGTGCCAGCGTGGTGGTGTCGATGGTAGAACGAAGCGGCGTCGAAGCCTGTAAAGCGGCGGTGCACAATC
TTCTCGCGCAACGCGTCAGTGGGCTGATCATTAACTATCCGCTGGATGACCAGGATGCCATTGCTGTGGA
AGCTGCCTGCACTAATGTTCCGGCGTTATTTCTTGATGTCTCTGACCAGACACCCATCAACAGTATTATT
TTCTCCCATGAAGACGGTACGCGACTGGGCGTGGAGCATCTGGTCGCATTGGGTCACCAGCAAATCGCGC
TGTTAGCGGGCCCATTAAGTTCTGTCTCGGCGCGTCTGCGTCTGGCTGGCTGGCATAAATATCTCACTCG
CAATCAAATTCAGCCGATAGCGGAACGGGAAGGCGACTGGAGTGCCATGTCCGGTTTTCAACAAACCATG
CAAATGCTGAATGAGGGCATCGTTCCCACTGCGATGCTGGTTGCCAACGATCAGATGGCGCTGGGCGCAA
TGCGCGCCATTACCGAGTCCGGGCTGCGCGTTGGTGCGGATATCTCGGTAGTGGGATACGACGATACCGA
AGACAGCTCATGTTATATCCCGCCGTTAACCACCATCAAACAGGATTTTCGCCTGCTGGGGCAAACCAGC
GTGGACCGCTTGCTGCAACTCTCTCAGGGCCAGGCGGTGAAGGGCAATCAGCTGTTGCCCGTCTCACTGG
TGAAAAGAAAAACCACCCTGGCGCCCAATACGCAAACCGCCTCTCCCCGCGCGTTGGCCGATTCATTAAT
GCAGCTGGCACGACAGGTTTCCCGACTGGAAAGCGGGCAGTGAGCGCAACGCAATTAATGTGAGTTAGCT
CACTCATTAGGCACAATTCTCATGTTTGACAGCTTATCATCGACTGCACGGTGCACCAATGCTTCTGGCG
TCAGGCAGCCATCGGAAGCTGTGGTATGGCTGTGCAGGTCGTAAATCACTGCATAATTCGTGTCGCTCAA
GGCGCACTCCCGTTCTGGATAATGTTTTTTGCGCCGACATCATAACGGTTCTGGCAAATATTCTGAAATG
AGCTGTTGACAATTAATCATCGGCTCGTATAATGTGTGGAATTGTGAGCGGATAACAATTTCACACAGGA
AACAGCCAGTCCGTTTAGGTGTTTTCACGAGCACTTCACCAACAAGGACCATAGATTATGAAAATCGAAG
AAGGTAAACTGGTAATCTGGATTAACGGCGATAAAGGCTATAACGGTCTCGCTGAAGTCGGTAAGAAATT
CGAGAAAGATACCGGAATTAAAGTCACCGTTGAGCATCCGGATAAACTGGAAGAGAAATTCCCACAGGTT
GCGGCAACTGGCGATGGCCCTGACATTATCTTCTGGGCACACGACCGCTTTGGTGGCTACGCTCAATCTG
GCCTGTTGGCTGAAATCACCCCGGACAAAGCGTTCCAGGACAAGCTGTATCCGTTTACCTGGGATGCCGT
ACGTTACAACGGCAAGCTGATTGCTTACCCGATCGCTGTTGAAGCGTTATCGCTGATTTATAACAAAGAT
CTGCTGCCGAACCCGCCAAAAACCTGGGAAGAGATCCCGGCGCTGGATAAAGAACTGAAAGCGAAAGGTA
AGAGCGCGCTGATGTTCAACCTGCAAGAACCGTACTTCACCTGGCCGCTGATTGCTGCTGACGGGGGTTA
TGCGTTCAAGTATGAAAACGGCAAGTACGACATTAAAGACGTGGGCGTGGATAACGCTGGCGCGAAAGCG
GGTCTGACCTTCCTGGTTGACCTGATTAAAAACAAACACATGAATGCAGACACCGATTACTCCATCGCAG
AAGCTGCCTTTAATAAAGGCGAAACAGCGATGACCATCAACGGCCCGTGGGCATGGTCCAACATCGACAC
CAGCAAAGTGAATTATGGTGTAACGGTACTGCCGACCTTCAAGGGTCAACCATCCAAACCGTTCGTTGGC
GTGCTGAGCGCAGGTATTAACGCCGCCAGTCCGAACAAAGAGCTGGCAAAAGAGTTCCTCGAAAACTATC
TGCTGACTGATGAAGGTCTGGAAGCGGTTAATAAAGACAAACCGCTGGGTGCCGTAGCGCTGAAGTCTTA
CGAGGAAGAGTTGGCGAAAGATCCACGTATTGCCGCCACCATGGAAAACGCCCAGAAAGGTGAAATCATG
CCGAACATCCCGCAGATGTCCGCTTTCTGGTATGCCGTGCGTACTGCGGTGATCAACGCCGCCAGCGGTC
GTCAGACTGTCGATGAAGCCCTGAAAGACGCGCAGACTAATTCGAGCTCGAACAACAACAACAATAACAA
TAACAACAACCTCGGGATCGAGGGAAGGGAAAGCTTGTTTAAGGGGCCGCGTGATTACAACCCGATATCG
AGCACCATTTGTCATTTGACGAATGAATCTGATGGGCACACAACATCGTTGTATGGTATTGGATTTGGTC
CCTTCATCATTACAAACAAGCACTTGTTTAGAAGAAATAATGGAACACTGTTGGTCCAATCACTACATGG
TGTATTCAAGGTCAAGAACACCACGACTTTGCAACAACACCTCATTGATGGGAGGGACATGATAATTATT
CGCATGCCTAAGGATTTCCCACCATTTCCTCAAAAGCTGAAATTTAGAGAGCCACAAAGGGAAGAGCGCA
TATGTCTTGTGACAACCAACTTCCAAACTAAGAGCATGTCTAGCATGGTGTCAGACACTAGTTGCACATT
CCCTTCATCTGATGGCATATTCTGGAAGCATTGGATTCAAACCAAGGATGGGCAGTGTGGCAGTCCATTA
GTATCAACTAGAGATGGGTTCATTGTTGGTATACACTCAGCATCGAATTTCACCAACACAAACAATTATT
TCACAAGCGTGCCGAAAAACTTCATGGAATTGTTGACAAATCAGGAGGCGCAGCAGTGGGTTAGTGGTTG
GCGATTAAATGCTGACTCAGTATTGTGGGGGGGCCATAAAGTTTTCATGGTGAAACCTGAAGAGCCTTTT
CAGCCAGTTAAGGAAGCGACTCAACTCATGAATCGTCGTCGCCGTCGCTAATAAGGATCCTCTAGAGTCG
ACCTGCAGGCAAGCTTGGCACTGGCCGTCGTTTTACAACGTCGTGACTGGGAAAACCCTGGCGTTACCCA
ACTTAATCGCCTTGCAGCACATCCCCCTTTCGCCAGCTGGCGTAATAGCGAAGAGGCCCGCACCGATCGC
CCTTCCCAACAGTTGCGCAGCCTGAATGGCGAATGGCAGCTTGGCTGTTTTGGCGGATGAGATAAGATTT
TCAGCCTGATACAGATTAAATCAGAACGCAGAAGCGGTCTGATAAAACAGAATTTGCCTGGCGGCAGTAG
CGCGGTGGTCCCACCTGACCCCATGCCGAACTCAGAAGTGAAACGCCGTAGCGCCGATGGTAGTGTGGGG
TCTCCCCATGCGAGAGTAGGGAACTGCCAGGCATCAAATAAAACGAAAGGCTCAGTCGAAAGACTGGGCC
TTTCGTTTTATCTGTTGTTTGTCGGTGAACGCTCTCCTGAGTAGGACAAATCCGCCGGGAGCGGATTTGA
ACGTTGCGAAGCAACGGCCCGGAGGGTGGCGGGCAGGACGCCCGCCATAAACTGCCAGGCATCAAATTAA
GCAGAAGGCCATCCTGACGGATGGCCTTTTTGCGTTTCTACAAACTCTTTTTGTTTATTTTTCTAAATAC
ATTCAAATATGTATCCGCTCATGAGACAATAACCCTGATAAATGCTTCAATAATATTGAAAAAGGAAGAG
TATGAGTATTCAACATTTCCGTGTCGCCCTTATTCCCTTTTTTGCGGCATTTTGCCTTCCTGTTTTTGCT
CACCCAGAAACGCTGGTGAAAGTAAAAGATGCTGAAGATCAGTTGGGTGCACGAGTGGGTTACATCGAAC
TGGATCTCAACAGCGGTAAGATCCTTGAGAGTTTTCGCCCCGAAGAACGTTCTCCAATGATGAGCACTTT
TAAAGTTCTGCTATGTGGCGCGGTATTATCCCGTGTTGACGCCGGGCAAGAGCAACTCGGTCGCCGCATA
CACTATTCTCAGAATGACTTGGTTGAGTACTCACCAGTCACAGAAAAGCATCTTACGGATGGCATGACAG
TAAGAGAATTATGCAGTGCTGCCATAACCATGAGTGATAACACTGCGGCCAACTTACTTCTGACAACGAT
CGGAGGACCGAAGGAGCTAACCGCTTTTTTGCACAACATGGGGGATCATGTAACTCGCCTTGATCGTTGG
GAACCGGAGCTGAATGAAGCCATACCAAACGACGAGCGTGACACCACGATGCCTGTAGCAATGGCAACAA
CGTTGCGCAAACTATTAACTGGCGAACTACTTACTCTAGCTTCCCGGCAACAATTAATAGACTGGATGGA
GGCGGATAAAGTTGCAGGACCACTTCTGCGCTCGGCCCTTCCGGCTGGCTGGTTTATTGCTGATAAATCT
GGAGCCGGTGAGCGTGGGTCTCGCGGTATCATTGCAGCACTGGGGCCAGATGGTAAGCCCTCCCGTATCG
TAGTTATCTACACGACGGGGAGTCAGGCAACTATGGATGAACGAAATAGACAGATCGCTGAGATAGGTGC
CTCACTGATTAAGCATTGGTAACTGTCAGACCAAGTTTACTCATATATACTTTAGATTGATT
[38 nt withheld, positions 5033-5070]
A
[37 nt withheld, positions 5072-5108]
ATTTTGTTAAAATTCGCGTTAAATTTTTGTTAAATCAGCTCATTTTTTAACCAATAGGCCGAAATCGGCA
AAATCCCTTATAAATCAAAAGAATAGCCCGAGATAGGGT
[37 nt withheld, positions 5218-5254]
AAAGAACGTGGACTCCAACGTCAAAGG
[141 nt withheld, positions 5282-5422]
G
[125 nt withheld, positions 5424-5548]
AAAGGATCTAGGTGAAGATCCTTTTTGATAATCTCATGACCAAAATCCCTTAACGTGAGTTTTCGTTCCA
CTGAGCGTCAGACCCCGTAGAAAAGATCAAAGGATCTTCTTGAGATCCTTTTTTTCTGCGCGTAATCTGC
TGCTTGCAAACAAAAAAACCACCGCTACCAGCGGTGGTTTGTTTGCCGGATCAAGAGCTACCAACTCTTT
TTCCGAAGGTAACTGGCTTCAGCAGAGCGCAGATACCAAATACTGTCCTTCTAGTGTAGCCGTAGTTAGG
CCACCACTTCAAGAACTCTGTAGCACCGCCTACATACCTCGCTCTGCTAATCCTGTTACCAGTGGCTGCT
GCCAGTGGCGATAAGTCGTGTCTTACCGGGTTGGACTCAAGACGATAGTTACCGGATAAGGCGCAGCGGT
CGGGCTGAACGGGGGGTTCGTGCACACAGCCCAGCTTGGAGCGAACGACCTACACCGAACTGAGATACCT
ACAGCGTGAGCTATGAGAAAGCGCCACGCTTCCCGAAGGGAGAAAGGCGGACAGGTATCCGGTAAGCGGC
AGGGTCGGAACAGGAGAGCGCACGAGGGAGCTTCCAGGGGGAAACGCCTGGTATCTTTATAGTCCTGTCG
GGTTTCGCCACCTCTGACTTGAGCGTCGATTTTTGTGATGCTCGTCAGGGGGGCGGAGCCTATGGAAAAA
CGCCAGCAACGCGGCCTTTTTACGGTTCCTGGCCTTTTGCTGGCCTTTTGCTCACATGTTCTTTCCTGCG
TTATCCCCTGATTCTGTGGATAACCGTATTACCGCCTTTGAGTGAGCTGATACCGCTCGCCGCAGCCGAA
CGACCGAGCGCAGCGAGTCAGTGAGCGAGGAAGCGGAAGAGCGCCTGATGCGGTATTTTCTCCTTACGCA
TCTGTGCGGTATTTCACACCGCATATGGTGCACTCTCAGTACAATCTGCTCTGATGCCGCATAGTTAAGC
CAGTATACACTCCGCTATCGCTACGTGACTGGGTCATGGCTGCGCCCCGACACCCGCCAACACCCGCTGA
CGCGCCCTGACGGGCTTGTCTGCTCCCGGCATCCGCTTACAGACAAGCTGTGACCGTCTCCGGGAGCTGC
ATGTGTCAGAGGTTTTCACCGTCATCACCGAAACGCGCGAGGCAGCTGCGGTAAAGCTCATCAGCGTGGT
CGTGCAGCGATTCACAGATGTCTGCCTGTTCATCCGCGTCCAGCTCGTTGAGTTTCTCCAGAAGCGTTAA
TGTCTGGCTTCTGATAAAGCGGGCCATGTTAAGGGCGGTTTTTTCCTGTTTGGTCACTTGATGCCTCCGT
GTAAGGGGGAATTTCTGTTCATGGGGGTAATGATACCGATGAAACGAGAGAGGATGCTCACGATACGGGT
TACTGATGATGAACATGCCCGGTTACTGGAACGTTGTGAGGGTAAACAACTGGCGGTATGGATGCGGCGG
GACCAGAGAAAAATCACTCAGGGTCAATGCCAGCGCTTCGTTAATACAGATGTAGGTGTTCCACAGGGTA
GCCAGCAGCATCCTGCGATGCAGATCCGGAACATAATGGTGCAGGGCGCTGACTTCCGCGTTTCCAGACT
TTACGAAACACGGAAACCGAAGACCATTCATGTTGTTGCTCAGGTCGCAGACGTTTTGCAGCAGCAGTCG
CTTCACGTTCGCTCGCGTATCGGTGATTCATTCTGCTAACCAGTAAGGCAACCCCGCCAGCCTAGCCGGG
TCCTCAACGACAGGAGCACGATCATGCGCACCCGTGGCCAGGACCCAACGCTGCCCGAAATT
Features (pLannotate 1.2.2; 20 found; start..end, strand, type, name):
      3..80      +  promoter       lacIq promoter: lacI (mutant); In the lacIq allele, a single base change in the promoter boosts expression of the lacI gene about 10-fold.
     81..1163    +  CDS            lacI: lac repressor; lacI; The lac repressor binds to the lac operator to inhibit transcription in E. coli. This inhibition can be relieved by adding lactose or isopropyl-β-D-thiogalactopyranoside (IPTG).
   1176..1197    +  protein_bind   CAP binding site: CAP binding activates transcription in the presence of cAMP. E. coli catabolite activator protein
   1216..1233    +  promoter       tet promoter (fragment): E. coli promoter for tetracycline efflux protein gene
   1406..1434    +  promoter       tac promoter: strong E. coli promoter; hybrid between the trp and lac UV5 promoters
   1442..1458    +  protein_bind   lac operator: The lac repressor binds to the lac operator to inhibit transcription in E. coli. This inhibition can be relieved by adding lactose or isopropyl-β-D-thiogalactopyranoside (IPTG). lac repressor encoded by lacI
   1528..2628    +  CDS            MBP: maltose binding protein from E. coli; malE (mutated); This version of the gene does not encode a signal sequence, so MBP will remain in the cytosol.
   2689..3393    +  CDS            TEV protease: tobacco etch virus protease (Kapust et al., 2001)
   3415..3441    +  misc_feature   MCS (fragment): pUC18/19 multiple cloning site
   3449..3603    +  CDS            lacZα (fragment): LacZα fragment of β-galactosidase; lacZ fragment
   3696..3811    +  ncRNA          5S rRNA: Accession: RF00001 - 5S ribosomal RNA
   3815..3901    +  terminator     rrnB T1 terminator: Escherichia coli rrnB; transcription terminator T1 from the E. coli rrnB gene
   3993..4020    +  terminator     rrnB T2 terminator: transcription terminator T2 from the E. coli rrnB gene
   4040..4131    +  promoter       AmpR promoter: bla
   4132..4992    +  CDS            AmpR: β-lactamase; bla; confers resistance to ampicillin, carbenicillin, and related antibiotics
   5034..5547    -  rep_origin     M13 ori (sequence partly withheld): M13 bacteriophage origin of replication; arrow indicates direction of (+) strand synthesis
   5658..6246    +  rep_origin     ori: high-copy-number ColE1/pMB1/pBR322/pUC origin of replication
   6432..6572    -  misc_feature   bom: basis of mobility region from pBR322
   6674..6865    -  CDS            rop: Rop protein, which maintains plasmids at low copy number; rop
   6869..7264    +  CDS            YPB1_ECOLX: Protein predicted: Swiss-Prot protein existence level 4. From Escherichia coli.
