[The description below was written by a language model from this plasmid's Addgene catalogue record and pLannotate feature annotations shown in this document.]
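Description:
pRK1043 is a bacterial expression plasmid built on the pMal-C2 backbone for overproducing the catalytic domain of tobacco etch virus (TEV) protease in E. coli. It replicates from a ColE1/pMB1-type origin accompanied by the pBR322 bom region and the rop gene, consistent with the low copy number recorded for it, and it also carries an M13 phage origin for single-stranded DNA production. Selection is by ampicillin through the bla gene. The chloramphenicol listed in the record applies not to pRK1043 but to the companion pRIL plasmid in the BL21(DE3)-RIL host, which supplies extra argU tRNA for the rare AGG and AGA arginine codons and thereby improves protease yield.

Expression is driven by the tac promoter with a downstream lac operator, kept repressed by plasmid-encoded LacI expressed from the stronger lacIq promoter and relieved by IPTG. The open reading frame begins with a signal-sequence-less maltose-binding protein, so the product stays in the cytosol, followed by the roughly 700 bp TEV protease coding region cloned between SacI and BamHI sites, with a C-terminal polyarginine tag. The depositor describes this as an "affinity sandwich", with an affinity handle at each end. Remnants of the polylinker and lacZα lie downstream, ahead of the rrnB T1 and T2 terminators. The protease carries the S219V substitution, which blocks autolytic inactivation, and its catalytic activity is reported as about twofold higher than wild type. The plasmid serves as a production source of stable TEV protease, an enzyme widely used to remove affinity tags from recombinant proteins. One growth note in the record mentions a TVMV protease fusion, but all other fields and the feature table indicate TEV.
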