Addgene plasmid #8835: pRK1043
Depositing lab: David Waugh. Depositing organization: National Cancer Institute (NCI). Publication: Tobacco etch virus protease: mechanism of autolysis and rational design of stable mutants with wild-type catalytic proficiency. Kapust RB, Tozser J, Fox JD, Anderson DE, Cherry S, Copeland TD, Waugh DS. Protein Eng. 2001 Dec . 14(12):993-1000. 10.1093/protein/14.12.993 PubMed 11809930.
Backbone
  Vector backbone: pMal-C2
  Backbone manufacturer: New England Biolabs
  Backbone size w/o insert (bp): 6700
  Vector type: Bacterial Expression
Growth in bacteria
  Bacterial resistance: Chloramphenicol and Ampicillin, 25 & 100 μg/mL
  Growth temperature: 37°C
  Growth strain: BL21(DE3)-RIL
  Growth instructions: Shifting the temperature from 37°C to 30°C during induction maximizes the yield of soluble MBP-TVMV protease fusion protein. Ampicillin for pRK1043; Chloramphenicol for pRIL
  Copy number: Low Copy
Gene/Insert
  Gene/Insert name: tobacco etch virus protease, catalytic domain (alt name: TEV protease)
  Species: tobacco etch virus
  Insert size (bp): 700
  Mutation: Autolysis-resistant S219V mutant
  Tag / fusion protein: MBP (N terminal on insert); polyarginine (C terminal on insert)
  Cloning method: Restriction Enzyme; 5′ cloning site SacI (not destroyed); 3′ cloning site BamHI (not destroyed)
  Sequencing primers: 5′ MBP-F
Terms and licenses: Academic/Nonprofit Terms; Industry Terms: Not Available to Industry
Depositor comments: pRK1043 overproduces the catalytic domain of tobaco etch virus (TEV) protease in the form of an affinity sandwich, with E. coli maltose-binding protein fused to its N-terminus and a polyarginine tag fused to its C-terminus. TheTEV protease produced by this strain is the autoinactivation-resistant mutant S219V.The pRIL plasmid (Stratagene) improves the yield of TEV protease by increasing the supply of argU tRNA in the cell (for AGG and AGA codons). The catalytic activity of the S219V mutant is approximately 2-fold greater than that of the wild-type protease. Shifting the temperature from 37°C to 30°C during induction maximizes the yield of soluble MBP-TEV-Arg fusion protein. Bacterial strain: E.coli BL21(DE3)-RIL (Stratagene).
How to cite: pRK1043 was a gift from David Waugh (Addgene plasmid # 8835 ; http://n2t.net/addgene:8835 ; RRID:Addgene_8835)
