>Addgene plasmid #8835 | pRK1043 | addgene partial sequence | sequence record 17299 | 8835 with M13pUC-rev
GGCGATAAAGGCTATAACGGTCTCGCTGAAGTCGGTAAGAAATTCGAGAAAGATACCGGAATTAAAGTCA
CCGTTGAGCATCCGGATAAACTGGAAGAGAAATTCCCACAGGTTGCGGCAACTGGCGATGGCCCTGACAT
TATCTTCTGGGCACACGACCGCTTTGGTGGCTACGCTCAATCTGGCCTGTTGGCTGAAATCACCCCGGAC
AAAGCGTTCCAGGACAAGCTGTATCCGTTTACCTGGGATGCCGTACGTTACAACGGCAAGCTGATTGCTT
ACCCGATCGCTGTTGAAGCGTTATCGCTGATTTATAACAAAGATCTGCTGCCGAACCCGCCAAAAACCTG
GGAAGAGATCCCGGCGCTGGATAAAGAACTGAAAGCGAAAGGTAAGAGCGCGCTGATGTTCAACCTGCAA
GAACCGTACTTCACCTGGCCGCTGATTGCTGCTGACGGGGGTTATGCGTTCAAGTATGAAAACGGCAAGT
ACGACATTAAAGACGTGGGCGTGGATAACGCTGGCGCGAAAGCGGGTCTGACCTTCCTGGTTGACCTGAT
TAAAAACAAACACATGAATGCAGACACCGATTACTCCATCGCAGAAGCTGCCTTTAATAAAGGCGAAACA
GCGATGACCATCAACGGCCCGTGGGCATGGTCCAACATCGACACCAGCAAAGTGAATTATGGTG
