>Addgene plasmid #8835 | pRK1043 | addgene partial sequence | sequence record 152951 | M13-F20 5'-TGTAAAACGACGGCCAGT-3'
TGAAAAGGCTCTTCAGGTTTCACCATGAAAACTTTATGGCCCCCCCACAATACTGAGTCAGCATTTAATC
GCCAACCACTAACCCACTGCTGCGCCTCCTGATTTGTCAACAATTCCATGAAGTTTTTCGGCACGCTTGT
GAAATAATTGTTTGTGTTGGTGAAATTCGATGCTGAGTGTATACCAACAATGAACCCATCTCTAGTTGAT
ACTAATGGACTGCCACACTGCCCATCCTTGGTTTGAATCCAATGCTTCCAGAATATGCCATCAGATGAAG
GGAATGTGCAACTAGTGTCTGACACCATGCTAGACATGCTCTTAGTTTGGAAGTTGGTTGTCACAAGACA
TATGCGCTCTTCCCTTTGTGGCTCTCTAAATTTCAGCTTTTGAGGAAATGGTGGGAAATCCTTAGGCATG
CGAATAATTATCATGTCCCTCCCATCAATGAGGTGTTGTTGCAAAGTCGTGGTGTTCTTGACCTTGAATA
CACCATGTAGTGATTGGACCAACAGTGTTCCATTATTTCTTCTAAACAAGTGCTTGTTTGTAATGATGAA
GGGACCAAATCCAATACCATACAACGATGTTGTGTGCCCATCAGATTCATTCGTCAAATGACAAATGGTG
CTCGATATCGGGTTGTAATCACGCGGCCCCTTAAACAAGCTTTCCCTTCCCTCGATCCCGAGGTTGTTGT
TATTGTTATTGTTGTTGTTGTTCGAGCTCGAATTAGTCTGCGCGTCTTTCA
